>Addgene plasmid #67571 | pEGFP-FLAG-AKAP-Lbc | addgene partial sequence | sequence record 123913 | CMV-F 5'-CGCAAATGGGCGGTAGGCGTG-3'
CCGTCAGATCCGCTAGCGCTACCGGACTCAGATCTCGAGCTCAAGCTTCGAATTCTGCAGTCGACGGTAC
CGCCACCATGGACTACAAGGACGACGATGACAAGGACTACAAGGACGACGATGACAAGGGTACCGCCACC
ATGAAACTTAATCCACAGCAAGCTCCCTTATATGGTGATTGTGTTGTTACAGTGCTGCTTGCTGAAGAGG
ACAAAGCTGAAGATGATGTAGTGTTTTACTTGGTATTTTTGGGTTCCACCCTCCGTCACTGTACAAGTAC
TCGGAAGGTCAGTTCTGATACATTGGAGACCATTGCTCCTGGTCATGATTGTTGTGAAACAGTGAAGGTG
CAGCTCTGTGCTTCCAAAGAGGGCCTTCCCGTGTTTGTGGTGGCTGAAGAAGACTTTCATTTCGTCCAGG
ATGAAGCGTATGATGCAGCTCAATTCCTAGCAACCAGTGCTGGAAATCAGCAGGCTTTGAACTTTACCCG
TTTTCTTGACCAGTCAGGACCCCCATCTGGGGATGTGAATTCCCTTGATAAGAAGTTGGTGCTGGCATTC
AGGCACCTGAAGCTGCCCACGGAGTGGAATGTATTGGGGACAGATCAGAGTTTGCATGATGCTGGCCCGC
GAGAGACATTGATGCATTTTGCTGTGCGGCTGGGACTGCTGAGGTTGACGTGGTTCCTGTTGCAGAAGCC
AGGTGGCCGCGGAGCTCTCAGTATCCACAACCAGGAAGG
