>Addgene plasmid #67571 | pEGFP-FLAG-AKAP-Lbc | addgene partial sequence | sequence record 124003 | EGFP-N 5'-CGTCGCCGTCCAGCTCGACCAG-3'
CCATGGTGGCGACCGGTGAGCAGAAGATCTCTTCACCCTCTGCTGATACTTCTGACGCGGGACCATCACC
GGGCTGAGAGCGGCTGGTTTTGTTCTTCTTTTTTTTCTCCTTCTTTTCCTTTGGCTTTGTTAACCCAAAC
AGGCGGGTAGAGGCAGAGGTGGACGCAGGGGCCTGGCTCTGCCCTTCTGGTCCTTTGTTTGTCTGGCTGG
TTGAACTCAGTATGTGAAAAGGCCCCTTATCTTTGTGTGTCCGAGAGATGCTGTTCCTTTTTGGGGACAC
TGAAAGTTCTGAGTCCAATGACCCTGATTTGGCTATGGAAGGTGCAGATGGCGAGGGGGGCTCCTCAGGA
CTGGGGAAGAACGATGGGATCCTCATCAGCTTGGTATGTGGATGGGAAACCTGACACAGGTCCCGTTCTG
TCTGCCGCTGGCTGAGCCGCTCTGCCTCCCGGCGCAGCTGCTCCTGTTCCCTCTCAAGCTGTTTCTGGGC
AGCACGCAGTCGCTCCAGGTCATACTGGTATGTGCCCTTCTTCTGCTGGAGCTCCTCCCGCTCCTTTTCC
AGGTCCTGCTGCCCCTGCTGCACCTCCTCCTCGCGCTGGGCCAGGAGGGCCTCCCGCTCCCGCAGCTCCC
TCTCACGAGCTTCCCACTCACGCTCGCGCCCGCGCTTCTCCTCGAGGTACTGGGCCTGCTGCTTCTGCAG
GTTGGCCAGGTCCTGGCGCTGCTTCTCCAGGCTGCGCTGCTTCTCCTGCTCAATGAGGGAGCTCGGGCGG
GACAAGCTGCGAGTGAGCGCCCTCTCGCTCAGCACCAGTT
