[The description below was written by a language model from this plasmid's Addgene catalogue record.]
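Description:
pEGFP-FLAG-AKAP-Lbc is a mammalian expression plasmid built on the pEGFP-N1 backbone, a vector designed for fusing a protein of interest to the N-terminus of EGFP. It is maintained in E. coli as a high-copy plasmid under kanamycin selection. The same resistance cassette provides neomycin resistance in mammalian cells, so stable transfectants can be selected with G418. The record does not include a feature table and does not name the promoter. pEGFP-N1 vectors conventionally drive the fusion from the CMV immediate-early promoter, but this is a property of the backbone family and is not stated in the entry.

The insert is human A-kinase anchoring protein Lbc (AKAP-Lbc, gene AKAP13), referenced to a RefSeq transcript. It carries a FLAG epitope at its N-terminus and GFP at its C-terminus. The recorded sequence has an R2604G substitution in the AKAP, and the record does not say whether this change is deliberate or incidental, or whether it affects function. AKAP-Lbc is a large scaffold protein that anchors protein kinase A and also has Rho guanine nucleotide exchange factor activity, as reflected in its ARHGEF13 alias.

With both tags, the protein can be followed by fluorescence in live or fixed cells, and it can be immunoprecipitated or detected on blots through FLAG. The stated purpose is simply expression of GFP- and FLAG-tagged AKAP-Lbc in mammalian cells. The associated publication concerns PKA phosphorylation of the phosphatase Shp2, which suggests use in studying AKAP-Lbc-organised signalling complexes.
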