Addgene plasmid #67571: pEGFP-FLAG-AKAP-Lbc
Purpose: Expresses GFP and FLAG-tagged AKAP-Lbc in mammalian cells
Depositing lab: Graeme Carnegie. Depositing organization: University of Illinois at Chicago. Publication: Protein Kinase A (PKA) Phosphorylation of Shp2 Protein Inhibits Its Phosphatase Activity and Modulates Ligand Specificity. Burmeister BT, Wang L, Gold MG, Skidgel RA, O'Bryan JP, Carnegie GK. J Biol Chem. 2015 May 8;290(19):12058-67. doi: 10.1074/jbc.M115.642983. Epub 2015 Mar 23. PubMed 25802336.
Backbone
  Vector backbone: pEGFP-N1
  Vector type: Mammalian Expression
  Selectable markers: Neomycin (select with G418)
Growth in bacteria
  Bacterial resistance: Kanamycin, 50 μg/mL
  Growth temperature: 37°C
  Growth strain: DH5alpha
  Copy number: High Copy
Gene/Insert
  Gene/Insert name: A-kinase anchoring protein Lbc (alt names: AKAP-Lbc; AKAP13)
  Species: H. sapiens (human)
  Mutation: R2604G in AKAP
  GenBank ID: NM_006738.5
  Entrez Gene: AKAP13 (a.k.a. AKAP-13, AKAP-Lbc, ARHGEF13, BRX, HA-3, Ht31, LBC, PRKA13, PROTO-LB, PROTO-LBC, c-lbc, p47)
  Tag / fusion protein: FLAG (N terminal on insert); GFP (C terminal on insert)
Terms and licenses: Academic/Nonprofit Terms; Industry Terms: Not Available to Industry
How to cite: pEGFP-FLAG-AKAP-Lbc was a gift from Graeme Carnegie (Addgene plasmid # 67571 ; http://n2t.net/addgene:67571 ; RRID:Addgene_67571)
